>Addgene plasmid #234186 | pAIP4_5MDT | addgene full sequence | sequence record 464151 | Addgene NGS Result
AAATGAAACTGCAATTTATTCATATCAGGATTATCAATACCATATTTTTGAAAAAGCCGTTTCTGTAATG
AAGGAGAAAACTCACCGAGGCAGTTCCATAGGATGGCAAGATCCTGGTATCGGTCTGCGATTCCGACTCG
TCCAACATCAATACAACCTATTAATTTCCCCTCGTCAAAAATAAGGTTATCAAGTGAGAAATCACCATGA
GTGACGACTGAATCCGGTGAGAATGGCAAAAGTTTATGCATTTCTTTCCAGACTTGTTCAACAGGCCAGC
CATTACGCTCGTCATCAAAATCACTCGCATCAACCAAACCGTTATTCATTCGTGATTGCGCCTGAGCGAG
ACGAAATACGCGATCGCTGTTAAAAGGACAATTACAAACAGGAATCGAATGCAACCGGCGCAGGAACACT
GCCAGCGCATCAACAATATTTTCACCTGAATCAGGATATTCTTCTAATACCTGGAATGCTGTTTTCCCGG
GGATCGCAGTGGTGAGTAACCATGCATCATCAGGAGTACGGATAAAATGCTTGATGGTCGGAAGAGGCAT
AAATTCCGTCAGCCAGTTTAGTCTGACCATCTCATCTGTAACATCATTGGCAACGCTACCTTTGCCATGT
TTCAGAAACAACTCTGGCGCATCGGGCTTCCCATACAATCGATAGATTGTCGCACCTGATTGCCCGACAT
TATCGCGAGCCCATTTATACCCATATAAATCAGCATCCATGTTGGAATTTAATCGCGGCCTAGAGCAAGA
CGTTTCCCGTTGAATATGGCTCATAACACCCCTTGTATTACTGTTTATGTAAGCAGACAGTTTTATTGTT
CATGACCAAAATCCCTTAACGTGAGTTTTCGTTCCACTGAGCGTCAGACCCCGTAGAAAAGATCAAAGGA
TCTTCTTGAGATCCTTTTTTTCTGCGCGTAATCTGCTGCTTGCAAACAAAAAAACCACCGCTACCAGCGG
TGGTTTGTTTGCCGGATCAAGAGCTACCAACTCTTTTTCCGAAGGTAACTGGCTTCAGCAGAGCGCAGAT
ACCAAATACTGTCCTTCTAGTGTAGCCGTAGTTAGGCCACCACTTCAAGAACTCTGTAGCACCGCCTACA
TACCTCGCTCTGCTAATCCTGTTACCAGTGGCTGCTGCCAGTGGCGATAAGTCGTGTCTTACCGGGTTGG
ACTCAAGACGATAGTTACCGGATAAGGCGCAGCGGTCGGGCTGAACGGGGGGTTCGTGCACACAGCCCAG
CTTGGAGCGAACGACCTACACCGAACTGAGATACCTACAGCGTGAGCTATGAGAAAGCGCCACGCTTCCC
GAAGGGAGAAAGGCGGACAGGTATCCGGTAAGCGGCAGGGTCGGAACAGGAGAGCGCACGAGGGAGCTTC
CAGGGGGAAACGCCTGGTATCTTTATAGTCCTGTCGGGTTTCGCCACCTCTGACTTGAGCGTCGATTTTT
GTGATGCTCGTCAGGGGGGCGGAGCCTATGGAAAAACGCCAGCAACGCGGCCTTTTTACGGTTCCTGGCC
TTTTGCTGGCCTTTTGCTCACATGTTCTTTCCTGCGTTATCCCCTGATTCTGTGGATAACCGTATTACCG
CCTTTGAGTGAGCTGATACCGCTCGCCGCAGCCGAACGACCGAGCGCAGCGAGTCAGTGAGCGAGGAAGC
GGAAGAGCGCCTGATGCGGTATTTTCTCCTTACGCATCTGTGCGGTATTTCACACCGCAATGGTGCACTC
TCAGTACAATCTGCTCTGATGCCGCATAGTTAAGCCAGTATACACTCCGCTATCGCTACGTGACTGGGTC
ATGGCTGCGCCCCGACACCCGCCAACACCCGCTGACGCGCCCTGACGGGCTTGTCTGCTCCCGGCATCCG
CTTACAGACAAGCTGTGACCGTCTCCGGGAGCTGCATGTGTCAGAGGTTTTCACCGTCATCACCGAAACG
CGCGAGGCAGCTGCGGTAAAGCTCATCAGCGTGGTCGTGAAGCGATTCACAGATGTCTGCCTGTTCATCC
GCGTCCAGCTCGTTGAGTTTCTCCAGAAGCGTTAATGTCTGGCTTCTGATAAAGCGGGCCATGTTAAGGG
CGGTTTTTTCCTGTTTGGTCACTGATGCCTCCGTGTAAGGGGGATTTCTGTTCATGGGGGTAATGATACC
GATGAAACGAGAGAGGATGCTCACGATACGGGTTACTGATGATGAACATGCCCGGTTACTGGAACGTTGT
GAGGGTAAACAACTGGCGGTATGGATGCGGCGGGACCAGAGAAAAATCACTCAGGGTCAATGCCAGCGCT
TCGTTAATACAGATGTAGGTGTTCCACAGGGTAGCCAGCAGCATCCTGCGATGCAGATCCGGAACATAAT
GGTGCAGGGCGCTGACTTCCGCGTTTCCAGACTTTACGAAACACGGAAACCGAAGACCATTCATGTTGTT
GCTCAGGTCGCAGACGTTTTGCAGCAGCAGTCGCTTCACGTTCGCTCGCGTATCGGTGATTCATTCTGCT
AACCAGTAAGGCAACCCCGCCAGCCTAGCCGGGTCCTCAACGACAGGAGCACGATCATGCGCACCCGTGG
GGCCGCCATGCCGGCGATAATGGCCTGCTTCTCGCCGAAACGTTTGGTGGCGGGACCAGTGACGAAGGCT
TGAGCGAGGGCGTGCAAGATTCCGAATACCGCAAGCGACAGGCCGATCATCGTCGCGCTCCAGCGAAAGC
GGTCCTCGCCGAAAATGACCCAGAGCGCTGCCGGCACCTGTCCTACGAGTTGCATGATAAAGAAGACAGT
CATAAGTGCGGCGACGATAGTCATGCCCCGCGCCCACCGGAAGGAGCTGACTGGGTTGAAGGCTCTCAAG
GGCATCGGTCGAGATCCCGGTGCCTAATGAGTGAGCTAACTTACATTAATTGCGTTGCGCTCACTGCCCG
CTTTCCAGTCGGGAAACCTGTCGTGCCAGCTGCATTAATGAATCGGCCAACGCGCGGGGAGAGGCGGTTT
GCGTATTGGGCGCCAGGGTGGTTTTTCTTTTCACCAGTGAGACGGGCAACAGCTGATTGCCCTTCACCGC
CTGGCCCTGAGAGAGTTGCAGCAAGCGGTCCACGCTGGTTTGCCCCAGCAGGCGAAAATCCTGTTTGATG
GTGGTTAACGGCGGGATATAACATGAGCTGTCTTCGGTATCGTCGTATCCCACTACCGAGATGTCCGCAC
CAACGCGCAGCCCGGACTCGGTAATGGCGCGCATTGCGCCCAGCGCCATCTGATCGTTGGCAACCAGCAT
CGCAGTGGGAACGATGCCCTCATTCAGCATTTGCATGGTTTGTTGAAAACCGGACATGGCACTCCAGTCG
CCTTCCCGTTCCGCTATCGGCTGAATTTGATTGCGAGTGAGATATTTATGCCAGCCAGCCAGACGCAGAC
GCGCCGAGACAGAACTTAATGGGCCCGCTAACAGCGCGATTTGCTGGTGACCCAATGCGACCAGATGCTC
CACGCCCAGTCGCGTACCGTCTTCATGGGAGAAAATAATACTGTTGATGGGTGTCTGGTCAGAGACATCA
AGAAATAACGCCGGAACATTAGTGCAGGCAGCTTCCACAGCAATGGCATCCTGGTCATCCAGCGGATAGT
TAATGATCAGCCCACTGACGCGTTGCGCGAGAAGATTGTGCACCGCCGCTTTACAGGCTTCGACGCCGCT
TCGTTCTACCATCGACACCACCACGCTGGCACCCAGTTGATCGGCGCGAGATTTAATCGCCGCGACAATT
TGCGACGGCGCGTGCAGGGCCAGACTGGAGGTGGCAACGCCAATCAGCAACGACTGTTTGCCCGCCAGTT
GTTGTGCCACGCGGTTGGGAATGTAATTCAGCTCCGCCATCGCCGCTTCCACTTTTTCCCGCGTTTTCGC
AGAAACGTGGCTGGCCTGGTTCACCACGCGGGAAACGGTCTGATAAGAGACACCGGCATACTCTGCGACA
TCGTATAACGTTACTGGTTTCACATTCACCACCCTGAATTGACTCTCTTCCGGGCGCTATCATGCCATAC
CGCGAAAGGTTTTGCGCCATTCGATGGTGTCCGGGATCTCGACGCTCTCCCTTATGCGACTCCTGCATTA
GGAAGCAGCCCAGTAGTAGGTTGAGGCCGTTGAGCACCGCCGCCGCAAGGAATGGTGCATGCAAGGAGAT
GGCGCCCAACAGTCCCCCGGCCACGGGGCCTGCCACCATACCCACGCCGAAACAAGCGCTCATGAGCCCG
AAGTGGCGAGCCCGATCTTCCCCATCGGTGATGTCGGCGATATAGGCGCCAGCAACCGCACCTGTGGCGC
CGGTGATGCCGGCCACGATGCGTCCGGCGTAGAGGATCGAGATCGATCTCGATCCCGCGAAATTAATACG
ACTCACTATAGGGGAATTGTGAGCGGATAACAATTCCCCTCTAGAAATAATTTTGTTTAACTTTAAGAAG
GAGATATACATATGATGGCGAAGATTCATCACCATCATCACCATCACCATCACCACGGTAGCCTGCAAGA
TTCGGAAGTCAACCAAGAAGCAAAGCCGGAAGTCAAGCCGGAAGTGAAACCGGAAACCCATATTAACCTG
AAAGTTAGTGACGGCAGCTCTGAAATTTTCTTTAAGATCAAAAAGACCACGCCGCTGCGTCGCCTGATGG
AAGCGTTTGCCAAACGTCAGGGCAAGGAAATGGATAGCCTGCGTTTCCTGTATGACGGTATTCGCATCCA
GGCAGATCAAGCGCCGGAAGACCTGGACATGGAAGACAACGACATCATTGAAGCCCACCGTGAACAGATT
GGCGGCTCTGGATCAGGGATTGCTGAATTTGATGGAATACTAGACTCCTTAGAGCACAGCAAAACTGGTA
TTAGCGGCAGCAAGATCCTCAAGTTGACGAACCTGAGCATGGAAAACGTGAGCGAGAACGCACAGTTTGT
GGCTTCTGTTTATAAATACGCCAAGCGCGCACCGGTCACCCATAAACTGGGCGCGCTGTACATCCTGGAT
AGCATTGTGAGATCATTCCAAGATGGTGCTAAAAAGAATAATGAATCGTTCGAGAACCCGGTTGATGCGT
CGTTCAGCGGCGGTTGGTGTAAAGCGGCAGAAATTACCGACTCTCTGGTTGCTGATGCGATTCAGCATGC
GCCGAGCGCGCACCTGCCGAAAATCTTGAAGCTTTGCGACATCTGGGAAAAAGCGTCCACCTTTCCACCG
GAGAAGTTGGAGAGCCTGCGTTCCAAGCTGAAGGACGCCATGGGTTCGTAATGACTCGAGCACCACCACC
ACCACCACTGAGATCCGGCTGCTAACAAAGCCCGAAAGGAAGCTGAGTTGGCTGCTGCCACCGCTGAGCA
ATAACTAGCATAACCCCTTGGGGCCTCTAAACGGGTCTTGAGGGGTTTTTTGCTGAAAGGAGGAACTATA
TCCGGATTGGCGAATGGG
[124 nt withheld, positions 5479-5602]
C
[91 nt withheld, positions 5604-5694]
A
[49 nt withheld, positions 5696-5744]
CCTTTGACGTTGGAGTCCACGTTCTTT
[37 nt withheld, positions 5772-5808]
ACCCTATCTCGGTCTATTCTTTTGATTTATAAGGGATTTTGCCGATTTCGGCCTATTGGTTAAAAAATGA
GCTGATTTAACAAAAATTTAACGCGAATTTTAACAAAATATTAACGCTTACAATTTAGGTGGCACTTTTC
GGGGAAATGTGCGCGGAACCCCTATTTGTTTATTTTTCTAAATACATTCAAATATGTATCCGCTCATGAA
TTAATTCTTAGAAAAACTCATCGAGCATC
Features (pLannotate 1.2.2; 21 found; start..end, strand, type, name):
    916..1504    +  rep_origin     ori: high-copy-number ColE1/pMB1/pBR322/pUC origin of replication
   1690..1829    -  misc_feature   bom: basis of mobility region from pBR322
   1931..2122    -  CDS            rop: Rop protein, which maintains plasmids at low copy number; rop
   2139..2519    +  CDS            YPB1_ECOLX: Protein predicted: Swiss-Prot protein existence level 4. From Escherichia coli.
   2591..2882    -  CDS            TcR (fragment): tetracycline efflux protein; tet; confers resistance to tetracycline
   2897..2918    -  protein_bind   CAP binding site: CAP binding activates transcription in the presence of cAMP. E. coli catabolite activator protein
   2931..4013    -  CDS            lacI: lac repressor; lacI; The lac repressor binds to the lac operator to inhibit transcription in E. coli. This inhibition can be relieved by adding lactose or isopropyl-β-D-thiogalactopyranoside (IPTG).
   4014..4091    -  promoter       lacI promoter: lacI
   4099..4378    -  CDS            TcR (fragment): tetracycline efflux protein; tet; confers resistance to tetracycline
   4404..4422    +  promoter       T7 promoter: promoter for bacteriophage T7 RNA polymerase
   4423..4447    +  protein_bind   lac operator: The lac repressor binds to the lac operator to inhibit transcription in E. coli. This inhibition can be relieved by adding lactose or isopropyl-β-D-thiogalactopyranoside (IPTG). lac repressor encoded by lacI
   4462..4484    +  RBS            RBS: efficient ribosome binding site from bacteriophage T7 gene 10 (Olins and Rangwala, 1989)
   4516..4535    +  CDS            7xHis (fragment): 6xHis affinity tag
   4543..4839    +  CDS            SMT3: SMT3_YEAST - Experimental evidence at protein level: Swiss-Prot protein existence level 1. Not known; suppressor of MIF2 mutations. From Saccharomyces cerevisiae (strain ATCC 204508 / S288c) (Baker's yeast).
   4843..5298    +  CDS            seb1 (fragment): SEB1_SCHPO - Experimental evidence at protein level: Swiss-Prot protein existence level 1. Involved in the processing of pol II transcripts. From Schizosaccharomyces pombe (strain 972 / ATCC 24843) (Fission yeast).
   5311..5328    +  CDS            9xHis (fragment): 9xHis affinity tag
   5338..5387    +  CDS            SET1 (fragment): solubility-enhancement tag derived from T7 phage gene 10B
   5395..5442    +  terminator     T7 terminator: transcription terminator for bacteriophage T7 RNA polymerase
   5479..5907    +  rep_origin     f1 ori (sequence partly withheld): f1 bacteriophage origin of replication; arrow indicates direction of (+) strand synthesis
   5960..6017    +  promoter       AmpR promoter (fragment): bla
   6026..794     -  CDS            KanR (across the origin): aminoglycoside phosphotransferase; aph(3')-Ia; confers resistance to kanamycin in bacteria or G418 (Geneticin®) in eukaryotes
