[The description below was written by a language model from this plasmid's Addgene catalogue record and pLannotate feature annotations shown in this document.]
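Description:
pAIP4_5MDT is a bacterial expression plasmid built on a pET29b backbone for producing a fragment of the Schizosaccharomyces pombe Rpb7-binding protein Seb1 in Escherichia coli. The insert is about 450 bp, which the feature table annotates as a partial seb1 coding sequence. It was made from synthetic DNA and installed by Golden Gate assembly, which destroyed the flanking BsaI sites. The plasmid is selected with kanamycin through an aph(3')-Ia cassette and replicates from a ColE1/pMB1-type origin. The backbone also carries the bom and rop elements, an f1 origin and short remnants of a tetracycline resistance gene. The catalogue lists it as high copy, although rop normally moderates copy number.

Expression is driven by a T7 promoter followed by a lac operator and the T7 gene 10 ribosome binding site. The plasmid-borne lacI gene keeps transcription repressed until IPTG is added, in a host that supplies T7 RNA polymerase. The open reading frame begins with a polyhistidine tag, recorded as 10xHis though only partly detected by the annotation, fused to yeast Smt3 (SUMO) and then directly to the Seb1 fragment. This arrangement allows capture on metal-affinity resin and release of the target by a SUMO-specific protease, consistent with the associated work on high-throughput purification by protease elution. Downstream of the insert, the annotation also finds a short His-tag fragment and a partial T7 gene 10B-derived sequence ahead of the T7 terminator. These are probably pET backbone remnants, and the record does not state whether they are translated as part of the product.
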