Addgene plasmid #234186: pAIP4_5MDT
Purpose: Heterologous protein expression of rpb7-binding protein seb1 in Escherichia coli
Depositing lab: Christopher Bahl. Depositing organization: AI Proteins. Publication: Facile, high-throughput protein purification enabled by high-efficiency protease elution. Cárcamo Noriega EN, Truebridge IS, Teets FD 3rd, Bowman JW 3rd, Rodriguez N, Howard TA, Bahl CD. Protein Sci. 2026 Sep;35(9):e70746. doi: 10.1002/pro.70746. PubMed 42555168.
Backbone
  Vector backbone: pET29b
  Backbone size w/o insert (bp): 5679
  Vector type: Bacterial Expression
Growth in bacteria
  Bacterial resistance: Kanamycin, 50 μg/mL
  Growth temperature: 37°C
  Growth strain: DH10B
  Copy number: High Copy
Gene/Insert
  Gene/Insert name: 5MDT (alt names: SEB1_SCHPO; Rpb7-binding protein seb1)
  Species: S. pombe (fission yeast)
  Insert size (bp): 450
  Entrez Gene: seb1
  Promoter: T7
  Tag / fusion protein: 10x HisTag-Smt3 (N terminal on backbone)
  Cloning method: Golden Gate
  Sequencing primers: 5′ T7-promoter; 3′ T7-Term
Resource information
  A portion of this plasmid was derived from a plasmid made by: Synthetic DNA
Terms and licenses: Academic/Nonprofit Terms; Industry Terms
Depositor comments: 5' cloning site: BsaI (destroyed), 3' cloning site: BsaI (destroyed)
How to cite: pAIP4_5MDT was a gift from Christopher Bahl (Addgene plasmid # 234186 ; http://n2t.net/addgene:234186 ; RRID:Addgene_234186)
